>Addgene plasmid #199990 | pYP-ptef1-GFP | addgene full sequence | sequence record 409152 | Addgene NGS Result
GTCAGTCACAGTGGAGCCTAGCACTCACTCAGCGTGACGGCTCAGAGCAGAATTCACGAGCCAGAAATAG
TAACTTTTGCCTAAATCACAAATTGCAAAATTTAATTGCTTGCAAAAGGTCACATGCTTATAATCAACTT
TTTTAAAAATTTAAAATACTTTTTTATTTTTTATTTTTAAACATAAATGAAATAATTTATTTATTGTTTA
TGATTACCGAAACATAAAACCTGCTCAAGAAAAAGAAACTGTTTTGTCCTTGGAAAAAAAGCACTACCTA
GGAGCGGCCAAAATGCCGGCTTACATTTTATGTTAGCTGGTGGACTGACGCCAGAAAATGTTGGTGATGC
GCTTAGATTAAATGGCGTTATTGGTGTTGATGTAAGCGGAGGTGTGGAGACAAATGGTGTAAAAGACTCT
AACAAAATAGCAAATTTCGTCAAAAATGCTAAGAAATAGGTTATTACTGAGTAGTATTTATTTAAGTATT
GTTTGTGCACTTGCCTGCAAGCCTTTTGAAAAGCAAGCATAAAAGATCTAAACATAAAATCTGTAAAATA
ACAAGATGTAAAGATAATGCTAAATCATTTGGCTTTTTGATTGATTGTACAGGAAAATATACATCGCAGG
GGGTTGACTTTTACCATTTCACCGCAATGGAATTAAACTTGTTGAAGAGAATGTTCACAGGCGCATACGC
TACAATGACCCGATTCTTGCTAGCCGAATTCCAGTCAGGCTGCTAGCACCAGAGCTACGTGACCGCAGGA
CTAGCTCCAGCTGAGCGACACGCGAACAGGTGTAGAGTCAGTCGTGCTGCAAGGTCGCACTAATACGACT
CACTATAGGGACAATGCATACTTTGTACGTTCAAAATACAATGCAGTAGATATATTTATGCATATTACAT
ATAATACATATCACATAGGAAGCAACAGGCGCGTTGGACTTTTAATTTTCGAGGACCGCGAATCCTTACA
TCACACCCAATCCCCCACAAGTGATCCCCCACACACCATAGCTTCAAAATGTTTCTACTCCTTTTTTACT
CTTCCAGATTTTCTCGGACTCCGCGCATCGCCGTACCACTTCAAAACACCCAAGCACAGCATACTAAATT
TCCCCTCTTTCTTCCTCTAGGGTGTCGTTAATTACCCGTACTAAAGGTTTGGAAAAGAAAAAAGAGACCG
CCTCGTTTCTTTTTCTTCGTCGAAAAAGGCAATAAAAATTTTTATCACGTTTCTTTTTCTTGAAAATTTT
TTTTTTTGATTTTTTTCTCTTTCGATGACCTCCCATTGATATTTAAGTTAATAAACGGTCTTCAATTTCT
CAAGTTTCAGTTTCATTTTTCTTGTTCTATTACAACTTTTTTTACTTCTTGCTCATTAGAAAGAAAGCAT
AGCAATCTAATCTAAGTTTTAATTACAAATTAAAGAGGAGAAAGGTACCATGGTCAGTGTCATCAAAGAA
GAAATGAAGATCAAGTTGCACATGGAAGGTAACGTTAATGGTCATGCCTTTGTTATTGAAGGTGATGGTA
AAGGTAAACCATACGATGGTACTCAAACTTTGAACTTGACTGTCAAAGAAGGTGCTCCATTGCCATTCTC
TTACGATATTTTGACTAACGCCTTCCAATACGGTAATAGAGCTTTTACTAAGTACCCAGCCGATATCCCA
GATTACTTTAAGCAAACTTTTCCAGAAGGTTACTCCTGGGAAAGAACTATGTCTTACGAAGATAACGCTA
TCTGCAACGTCAGATCCGAAATTTCTATGGAAGGTGATTGCTTCATCTACAAGATCAGATTCGATGGTAA
GAACTTTCCACCAAATGGTCCAGTCATGCAAAAAAAGACTTTGAAGTGGGAACCATCCACCGAAATGATG
TATGTTAGAGATGGTTTCTTGATGGGTGATGTCAATATGGCTTTGTTGTTGGAAGGTGGTGGTCATCATA
GATGTGATTTCAAGACTTCTTACAAGGCCAAGAAGGTTGTTCAATTGCCAGATGCTCATAAGATCGATCA
CAGAATCGAAATCTTGTCCCACGATAGAGATTACTCCAAGGTTAAGTTGTACGAAAACGCTGTTGCTAGA
AACTCTTTGTTGCCATCTCAAGCTTCTAAGTAACATGTAATTAGTTATGTCACGCTTACATTCACGCCCT
CCCCCCACATCCGCTCTAACCGAAAAGGAAGGAGTTAGACAACCTGAAGTCTAGGTCCCTATTTATTTTT
TTATAGTTATGTTAGTATTAAGAACGTTATTTATATTTCAAATTTTTCTTTTTTTTCTGTACAGACGCGT
GTACGCATGTAACATTATACTGAAAACCTTGCTTGAGAAGGTTTTGGGACGCTCGAAGGCTTTGTGGAGG
TCGACACGAGCGACTGAGTTCGGACGTCACGACCTGCCTGGATATCGTGCACCGCTCGTGCACTGACGTC
ATGATCGACGAGTCGCACAGAGGCCTCTGACACTGACTCGACCTGACTAGCGTCGAGCAGTGACGACCTG
CCCGGGCACAGCAACTGTGCCACTCGTCTGATCCGTCGTCCCATCGGCTGAATCGATGCCTCGTCCCCGC
CGGGTCACCCGGCCAGCGACATGGAGGCCCAGAATACCCTCCTTGACAGTCTTGACGTGCGCAGCTCAGG
GGCATGATGTGACTGTCGCCCGTACATTTAGCCCATACATCCCCATGTATAATCATTTGCATCCATACAT
TTTGATGGCCGCACGGCGCGAAGCAAAAATTACGGCACCTCGCTGCAGACCTGCGAGCAGGGAAACGCTC
CCCTCACAGACGCGTTGAATTGTCCCCACGCCGCGCCCCTGTAGAGAAATATAAAAGGTTAGGATTTGCC
ACTGAGGTTCTTCTTTCATATACTTCCTTTTAAAATCTTGCTAGGATACAGTTCTCACATCACATCCGAA
CATAAACAACCATGGGTAAAAAGCCTGAACTCACCGCGACGTCTGTCGAGAAGTTTCTGATCGAAAAGTT
CGACAGCGTCTCCGACCTGATGCAGCTCTCGGAGGGCGAAGAATCTCGTGCTTTCAGCTTCGATGTAGGA
GGGCGTGGATATGTCCTGCGGGTAAATAGCTGCGCCGATGGTTTCTACAAAGATCGTTATGTTTATCGGC
ACTTTGCATCGGCCGCGCTCCCGATTCCGGAAGTGCTTGACATTGGGGAGTTCAGCGAGAGCCTGACCTA
TTGCATCTCCCGCCGTGCACAGGGTGTCACGTTGCAAGACCTGCCTGAAACCGAACTGCCCGCTGTTCTG
CAGCCGGTCGCGGAGGCCATGGATGCGATCGCTGCGGCCGATCTTAGCCAGACGAGCGGGTTCGGCCCAT
TCGGACCGCAAGGAATCGGTCAATACACTACATGGCGTGATTTCATATGCGCGATTGCTGATCCCCATGT
GTATCACTGGCAAACTGTGATGGACGACACCGTCAGTGCGTCCGTCGCGCAGGCTCTCGATGAGCTGATG
CTTTGGGCCGAGGACTGCCCCGAAGTCCGGCACCTCGTGCACGCGGATTTCGGCTCCAACAATGTCCTGA
CGGACAATGGCCGCATAACAGCGGTCATTGACTGGAGCGAGGCGATGTTCGGGGATTCCCAATACGAGGT
CGCCAACATCTTCTTCTGGAGGCCGTGGTTGGCTTGTATGGAGCAACAGACGCGCTACTTCGAGCGGAGG
CATCCGGAGCTTGCAGGATCGCCGCGGCTCCGGGCGTATATGCTCCGCATTGGTCTTGACCAACTCTATC
AGAGCTTGGTTGACGGCAATTTCGATGATGCAGCTTGGGCGCAGGGTCGATGCGACGCAATCGTCCGATC
CGGAGCCGGGACTGTCGGGCGTACACAAATCGCCCGCAGAAGCGCGGCCGTCTGGACCGATGGCTGTGTA
GAAGTACTCGCCGATAGTGGAAACCGACGCCCCAGCACTCGTCCGAGGGCAAAGGAATAATCAGTACTGA
CAATAAAAAGATTCTTGTTTTCAAGAACTTGTCATTTGTATAGTTTTTTTATATTGTAGTTGTTCTATTT
TAATCAAATGTTAGCGTGATTTATATTTTTTTTCGCCTCGACATCATCTGCCCAGATGCGAAGTTAAGTG
CGCAGAAAGTAATATCATGCGTCAATCGTATGTGAATGCTGGTCGCTATACTGCTATCGATGTGGCAGTG
CGTCCAGCTCAGTCAGACTCAGTCCTGGTGTCGTCAGCCTGTGAGCAAAAGGCCAGCAAAAGGCCAGGAA
CCGTAAAAAGGCCGCGTTGCTGGCGTTTTTCCATAGGCTCCGCCCCCCTGACGAGCATCACAAAAATCGA
CGCTCAAGTCAGAGGTGGCGAAACCCGACAGGACTATAAAGATACCAGGCGTTTCCCCCTGGAAGCTCCC
TCGTGCGCTCTCCTGTTCCGACCCTGCCGCTTACCGGATACCTGTCCGCCTTTCTCCCTTCGGGAAGCGT
GGCGCTTTCTCATAGCTCACGCTGTAGGTATCTCAGTTCGGTGTAGGTCGTTCGCTCCAAGCTGGGCTGT
GTGCACGAACCCCCCGTTCAGCCCGACCGCTGCGCCTTATCCGGTAACTATCGTCTTGAGTCCAACCCGG
TAAGACACGACTTATCGCCACTGGCAGCAGCCACTGGTAACAGGATTAGCAGAGCGAGGTATGTAGGCGG
TGCTACAGAGTTCTTGAAGTGGTGGCCTAACTACGGCTACACTAGAAGAACAGTATTTGGTATCTGCGCT
CTGCTGAAGCCAGTTACCTTCGGAAAAAGAGTTGGTAGCTCTTGATCCGGCAAACAAACCACCGCTGGTA
GCGGTGGTTTTTTTGTTTGCAAGCAGCAGATTACGCGCAGAAAAAAAGGATCTCAAGAAGATCCTTTGAT
CTTTTCTACGGGGTCTGACGCTCAGTGGAACGAAAACTCACGTTAAGGGATTTTGGTCATGAGATTATCA
AAAAGGATCTTCACCTAGATCCTTTTAAATTAAAAATGAAGTTTTAAATCAATCTAAAGTATATATGAGT
AAACTTGGTCTGACAGTTACCAATGCTTAATCAGTGAGGCACCTATCTCAGCGATCTGTCTATTTCGTTC
ATCCATAGTTGCCTGACTCCCCGTCGTGTAGATAACTACGATACGGGAGGGCTTACCATCTGGCCCCAGT
GCTGCAATGATACCGCGAGACCCACGCTCACCGGCTCCAGATTTATCAGCAATAAACCAGCCAGCCGGAA
GGGCCGAGCGCAGAAGTGGTCCTGCAACTTTATCCGCCTCCATCCAGTCTATTAATTGTTGCCGGGAAGC
TAGAGTAAGTAGTTCGCCAGTTAATAGTTTGCGCAACGTTGTTGCCATTGCTACAGGCATCGTGGTGTCA
CGCTCGTCGTTTGGTATGGCTTCATTCAGCTCCGGTTCCCAACGATCAAGGCGAGTTACATGATCCCCCA
TGTTGTGCAAAAAAGCGGTTAGCTCCTTCGGTCCTCCGATCGTTGTCAGAAGTAAGTTGGCCGCAGTGTT
ATCACTCATGGTTATGGCAGCACTGCATAATTCTCTTACTGTCATGCCATCCGTAAGATGCTTTTCTGTG
ACTGGTGAGTACTCAACCAAGTCATTCTGAGAATAGTGTATGCGGCGACCGAGTTGCTCTTGCCCGGCGT
CAATACGGGATAATACCGCGCCACATAGCAGAACTTTAAAAGTGCTCATCATTGGAAAACGTTCTTCGGG
GCGAAAACTCTCAAGGATCTTACCGCTGTTGAGATCCAGTTCGATGTAACCCACTCGTGCACCCAACTGA
TCTTCAGCATCTTTTACTTTCACCAGCGTTTCTGGGTGAGCAAAAACAGGAAGGCAAAATGCCGCAAAAA
AGGGAATAAGGGCGACACGGAAATGTTGAATACTCATACTCTTCCTTTTTCAATATTATTGAAGCATTTA
TCAGGGTTATTGTCTCATGAGCGGATACATATTTGAATGTATTTAGAAAAATAAACAAATAGGGGTTCCG
CGCACATTTCCCCGAAAAGTGCCACCTGATGCGGTGTGAAATACCGCACAGATGCGTAAGGAGAAAATAC
CGCATCAGG
Features (pLannotate 1.2.2; 12 found; start..end, strand, type, name):
    129..298     -  misc_feature   CEN4 (fragment): S. cerevisiae CEN4 centromere
    299..725     +  rep_origin     ARS1 (fragment): S. cerevisiae autonomously replicating sequence ARS1
    831..849     +  promoter       T7 promoter: promoter for bacteriophage T7 RNA polymerase
   1009..1416    +  promoter       TEF1 promoter: S. cerevisiae TEF1; promoter for EF-1α
   1456..2124    +  CDS            mUkG: mUkG is a basic (constitutively fluorescent) green fluorescent protein published in 2008, derived from Sarcophyton sp.. It has moderate acid sensitivity.
   2179..2368    +  terminator     CYC1 terminator: S. cerevisiae CYC1; transcription terminator for CYC1
   2608..4183    +  gene           hphMX6: yeast selectable marker conferring hygromycin resistance
   3986..4183    +  terminator     TEF terminator: Ashbya gossypii TEF terminator
   4298..4886    -  rep_origin     ori: high-copy-number ColE1/pMB1/pBR322/pUC origin of replication
   5057..5917    -  CDS            AmpR: β-lactamase; bla; confers resistance to ampicillin, carbenicillin, and related antibiotics
   5918..6022    -  promoter       AmpR promoter: bla
   6049..6099    +  misc_feature   bom (fragment): basis of mobility region from pBR322
