[The description below was written by a language model from this plasmid's Addgene catalogue record and pLannotate feature annotations shown in this document.]
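Description:
pYP-ptef1-GFP is a yeast/E. coli shuttle vector of about 6.1 kb, built on the pRCVS6H backbone by Gibson assembly, that expresses a green fluorescent protein constitutively in Saccharomyces cerevisiae. For propagation in bacteria it carries a ColE1/pMB1-type origin and an ampicillin resistance gene (β-lactamase with its own promoter), along with a fragment of the pBR322 bom region. The feature annotation describes the origin as a high-copy type, whereas the catalogue entry lists the plasmid as low copy; the record does not explain this difference. For maintenance in yeast it contains ARS1 and CEN4 fragments, which together provide autonomous replication and centromere-based segregation typical of stable, low-copy episomal plasmids. Yeast transformants are selected with hygromycin through the hphMX6 cassette, which ends in the Ashbya gossypii TEF terminator.

The expression unit consists of the S. cerevisiae TEF1 promoter, a strong constitutive promoter from the translation elongation factor EF-1α gene, driving the fluorescent protein coding sequence, followed by the CYC1 transcription terminator. The catalogue calls the insert a synthetic GFP, while automated annotation matches the open reading frame to mUkG, a constitutively fluorescent green protein derived from the soft coral Sarcophyton, so the reporter may not be an Aequorea-type GFP. A T7 promoter lies upstream of the TEF1 promoter in the same orientation; the record does not state its purpose. The plasmid serves as a fluorescent reporter of TEF1 promoter-driven expression in yeast, and it was deposited in connection with work on expressing synthetic genetic elements across different hosts.
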