Addgene plasmid #199990: pYP-ptef1-GFP
Purpose: Yeast/E coli shuttle vector expressing GFP from tef1 promoter
Depositing lab: Farren Isaacs. Depositing organization: Yale University. Publication: Cross-kingdom expression of synthetic genetic elements promotes discovery of metabolites in the human microbiome. Patel JR, Oh J, Wang S, Crawford JM, Isaacs FJ. Cell. 2022 Apr 28;185(9):1487-1505.e14. doi: 10.1016/j.cell.2022.03.008. Epub 2022 Apr 1. PubMed 35366417.
Backbone
  Vector backbone: pRCVS6H
  Vector type: Yeast Expression
  Selectable markers: Hygromycin
Growth in bacteria
  Bacterial resistance: Ampicillin, 100 μg/mL
  Growth temperature: 37°C
  Growth strain: BL21
  Copy number: Low Copy
Gene/Insert
  Gene/Insert name: GFP
  Species: Synthetic
  Cloning method: Gibson Cloning
Terms and licenses: Academic/Nonprofit Terms; Industry Terms: Not Available to Industry
How to cite: pYP-ptef1-GFP was a gift from Farren Isaacs (Addgene plasmid # 199990 ; http://n2t.net/addgene:199990 ; RRID:Addgene_199990)
